Addgene plasmid #186305: PB_TRE_P3-PDGFR_EF1a_iRFP670
Purpose: Plasmid for inducible mammalian cell expression of the P3 helixCAM and constitutive expression of an identifying fluorescent protein (iRFP670). Flanked with PiggyBac sites for easy line construction.
Depositing lab: George Church. Depositing organization: Harvard Medical School. Publication: helixCAM: A platform for programmable cellular assembly in bacteria and human cells. Chao G, Wannier TM, Gutierrez C, Borders NC, Appleton E, Chadha A, Lebar T, Church GM. Cell. 2022 Aug 23. pii: S0092-8674(22)01061-3. doi: 10.1016/j.cell.2022.08.012. PubMed 36055250.
Backbone
  Vector backbone: PB
  Backbone manufacturer: SBI
  Modifications to backbone: iRFP670 inserted between rtTA and puromycin resistance gene
  Vector type: Mammalian Expression
  Selectable markers: Puromycin
Growth in bacteria
  Bacterial resistance: Ampicillin, 100 μg/mL
  Growth temperature: 37°C
  Growth strain: DH5alpha
  Copy number: High Copy
Gene/Insert 1
  Gene/Insert name: P3-PDGFR
  Species: Synthetic
  Insert size (bp): 381
  Tag / fusion protein: HA, myc
Gene/Insert 2
  Gene/Insert name: iRFP670
  Species: Synthetic
  Insert size (bp): 933
Terms and licenses: Academic/Nonprofit Terms; Industry Terms: Not Available to Industry
How to cite: PB_TRE_P3-PDGFR_EF1a_iRFP670 was a gift from George Church (Addgene plasmid # 186305 ; http://n2t.net/addgene:186305 ; RRID:Addgene_186305)
