[The description below was written by a language model from this plasmid's Addgene catalogue record and pLannotate feature annotations shown in this document.]
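Description:
PB_TRE_P3-PDGFR_EF1a_iRFP670 is a 9.1 kb mammalian expression plasmid built on a commercial PiggyBac (PB) transposon backbone. It is intended for making stable cell lines by transposase-mediated genomic integration. In E. coli it is maintained at high copy from a ColE1/pUC-type origin with ampicillin resistance, and it also carries an f1 origin and lacZα/lac promoter remnants from the cloning backbone. The catalogue entry states that the cargo is flanked by PiggyBac sites, but the automated annotation does not label the transposon terminal repeats. The short hits to lambda portal protein, hPGK, 9xHis, WPRE and G-CSF SLDE are small fragments and probably backbone remnants or spurious matches rather than functional parts.

The payload consists of two expression units. The first is a TRE3G/minimal CMV Tet-responsive promoter driving P3-PDGFR, a synthetic 381 bp "helixCAM" cell adhesion module. It comprises an Igκ leader for secretion, an HA epitope, the P3 helix portion (not annotated separately; the record also lists a myc tag) and the PDGFRβ transmembrane domain, which anchors the helix on the cell surface. This insert sits between Gateway attB1/attB2 sites and is terminated by a bGH polyadenylation signal. The second unit uses the EF-1α core promoter with an HTLV-1 LTR fragment to constitutively express an rtTA transactivator, iRFP670 and puromycin N-acetyltransferase in series, ending in an SV40 poly(A). The elements linking these three coding regions are not annotated. Because the plasmid supplies its own rtTA, doxycycline alone induces P3 display. Puromycin selects for integrants, and the near-infrared iRFP670 signal identifies the cell population. The construct is used for programmable cell-cell assembly in human cells.
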