Features (pLannotate 1.2.2; 30 found; start..end, strand, type, name):
    115..219     -  promoter       AmpR promoter: bla
    272..700     -  rep_origin     f1 ori (sequence partly withheld): f1 bacteriophage origin of replication; arrow indicates direction of (+) strand synthesis
    705..860     -  CDS            lacZα (fragment): LacZα fragment of β-galactosidase; lacZ fragment
    862..981     +  CDS            B (fragment): PORTL_LAMBD - Experimental evidence at protein level: Swiss-Prot protein existence level 1. Forms the portal vertex of the capsid (PubMed:6228056, PubMed:6232391). This portal plays critical roles in head assembly, genome packaging, neck/tail attachment, and genome ejection (Probable). The portal protein multimerizes as a single ring-shaped homododecamer arranged around a central channel (PubMed:6232391). Binds to the terminase subunits to form the packaging machine (PubMed:7799432). From Escherichia phage lambda (Bacteriophage lambda).
   1499..1877    +  promoter       TRE3G promoter: 3rd-generation Tet-responsive promoter that can be activated by binding of Tet-On® 3G
   1929..1967    +  promoter       minimal CMV promoter: human cytomegalovirus (CMV) immediate early promoter
   2013..2030    +  protein_bind   attB1 (fragment): mutant version of attB; core recombination site for the Gateway® BP reaction BP Clonase™
   2036..2098    +  sig_peptide    Igκ leader: leader sequence from mouse immunoglobulin κ light chain
   2098..2121    +  CDS            3xHA (fragment): three tandem HA epitope tags
   2267..2413    +  CDS            PDGFRβ TM domain: transmembrane domain from platelet derived growth factor receptor beta
   2416..2440    -  protein_bind   attB2: mutant version of attB; recombination site for the Gateway® BP reaction BP Clonase™
   2499..2517    +  CDS            9xHis (fragment): 9xHis affinity tag
   2527..2552    +  promoter       hPGK promoter (fragment): human phosphoglycerate kinase 1 promoter
   2580..2787    +  polyA_signal   bGH poly(A) signal: bovine growth hormone polyadenylation signal
   2864..3075    +  promoter       EF-1α core promoter: core promoter for human elongation factor EF-1α
   3088..3356    +  LTR            5' LTR (truncated): truncated 5' long terminal repeat (LTR) from human T-cell leukemia virus (HTLV) type 1
   3390..4087    +  CDS            rtTA3 (fragment): reverse tetracycline transactivator 3 activates expression from Tet-responsive promoters in the presence of doxycycline
   4017..4127    +  CDS            VP48: 3 tandem repeats of the minimal activation domain of herpes simplex virus VP16 (Cheng et al., 2013)
   4188..5120    +  CDS            iRFP670: iRFP670 is a basic (constitutively fluorescent) near ir fluorescent protein published in 2013, derived from Rhodopseudomonas palustris CGA009. It has low acid sensitivity. It requires the cofactor biliverdin for fluorescence.
   5175..5774    +  CDS            PuroR: puromycin N-acetyltransferase; pac from Streptomyces alboniger; confers resistance to puromycin
   5775..5802    +  misc_feature   WPRE (fragment): woodchuck hepatitis virus posttranscriptional regulatory element
   5807..5928    +  polyA_signal   SV40 poly(A) signal: SV40 polyadenylation signal
   5946..6038    +  ncRNA          G-CSF SLDE: Accession: RF00183 - G-CSF factor stem-loop destabilising element (SLDE)
   6735..7202    +  CDS            B (fragment): PORTL_LAMBD - Experimental evidence at protein level: Swiss-Prot protein existence level 1. Forms the portal vertex of the capsid (PubMed:6228056, PubMed:6232391). This portal plays critical roles in head assembly, genome packaging, neck/tail attachment, and genome ejection (Probable). The portal protein multimerizes as a single ring-shaped homododecamer arranged around a central channel (PubMed:6232391). Binds to the terminase subunits to form the packaging machine (PubMed:7799432). From Escherichia phage lambda (Bacteriophage lambda).
   7240..7256    -  protein_bind   lac operator: The lac repressor binds to the lac operator to inhibit transcription in E. coli. This inhibition can be relieved by adding lactose or isopropyl-β-D-thiogalactopyranoside (IPTG). lac repressor encoded by lacI
   7264..7294    -  promoter       lac promoter: promoter for the E. coli lac operon
   7309..7330    -  protein_bind   CAP binding site: CAP binding activates transcription in the presence of cAMP. E. coli catabolite activator protein
   7343..7435    -  CDS            lacI (fragment): lac repressor; lacI; The lac repressor binds to the lac operator to inhibit transcription in E. coli. This inhibition can be relieved by adding lactose or isopropyl-β-D-thiogalactopyranoside (IPTG).
   7618..8206    -  rep_origin     ori: high-copy-number ColE1/pMB1/pBR322/pUC origin of replication
   8377..114     -  CDS            AmpR (across the origin): β-lactamase; bla; confers resistance to ampicillin, carbenicillin, and related antibiotics
>Addgene plasmid #186305 | PB_TRE_P3-PDGFR_EF1a_iRFP670 | addgene full sequence | sequence record 366925 | Addgene NGS Result
CAACTGATCTTCAGCATCTTTTACTTTCACCAGCGTTTCTGGGTGAGCAAAAACAGGAAGGCAAAATGCC
GCAAAAAAGGGAATAAGGGCGACACGGAAATGTTGAATACTCATACTCTTCCTTTTTCAATATTATTGAA
GCATTTATCAGGGTTATTGTCTCATGAGCGGATACATATTTGAATGTATTTAGAAAAATAAACAAATAGG
GGTTCCGCGCACATTTCCCCGAAAAGTGCCACCTAAATTGTAAGCGTTAATATTTTGTTAAAATTCGCGT
TAAATTTTTGTTAAATCAGCTCATTTTTTAACCAATAGGCCGAAATCGGCAAAATCCCTTATAAATCAAA
AGAATAGACCGAGATAGGGT
[37 nt withheld, positions 371-407]
AAAGAACGTGGACTCCAACGTCAAAGG
[49 nt withheld, positions 435-483]
T
[91 nt withheld, positions 485-575]
G
[124 nt withheld, positions 577-700]
CCCATTCGCCATTCAGGCTGCGCAACTGTTGGGAAGGGCGATCGGTGCGGGCCTCTTCGCTATTACGCCA
GCTGGCGAAAGGGGGATGTGCTGCAAGGCGATTAAGTTGGGTAACGCCAGGGTTTTCCCAGTCACGACGT
TGTAAAACGACGGCCAGTGAGCGCGCCTCGTTCATTCACGTTTTTGAACCCGTGGAGGACGGGCAGACTC
GCGGTGCAAATGTGTTTTACAGCGTGATGGAGCAGATGAAGATGCTCGACACGCTGCAGAACACGCAGCT
AGATTAACCCTAGAAAGATAATCATATTGTGACGTACGTTAAAGATAATCATGTGTAAAATTGACGCATG
TGTTTTATCGGTCTGTATATCGAGGTTTATTTATTAATTTGAATAGATATTAAGTTTTATTATATTTACA
CTTACATACTAATAATAAATTCAACAAACAATTTATTTATGTTTATTTATTTATTAAAAAAAACAAAAAC
TCAAAATTTCTTCTATAAAGTAACAAAACTTTTATGAGGGACAGCCCCCCCCCAAAGCCCCCAGGGATGT
AATTACGTCCCTCCCCCGCTAGGGGGCAGCAGCGAGCCGCCCGGGGCTCCGCTCCGGTCCGGCGCTCCCC
CCGCATCCCCGAGCCGGCAGCGTGCGGGGACAGCCCGGGCACGGGGAAGGTGGCACGGGATCGCTTTCCT
CTGAACGCTTCTCGCTGCTCTTTGAGCCTGCAGACACCTGGGGGGATACGGGGAAAAGGCCTCCACGGCC
ACTAGTCTTTCGTCTTCAAGAATTCCTCGAGTTTACTCCCTATCAGTGATAGAGAACGTATGAAGAGTTT
ACTCCCTATCAGTGATAGAGAACGTATGCAGACTTTACTCCCTATCAGTGATAGAGAACGTATAAGGAGT
TTACTCCCTATCAGTGATAGAGAACGTATGACCAGTTTACTCCCTATCAGTGATAGAGAACGTATCTACA
GTTTACTCCCTATCAGTGATAGAGAACGTATATCCAGTTTACTCCCTATCAGTGATAGAGAACGTATAAG
CTTTAGGCGTGTACGGTGGGCGCCTATAAAAGCAGAGCTCGTTTAGTGAACCGTCAGATCGCCTGGAGCA
ATTCCACAACACTTTTGTCTTATACCAACTTTCCGTACCACTTCCTACCCTCGTAAAGGTCTAGAGCTAG
CGAATTCGAAGCCACCAACTGGCAGGTGCGTATGTCGAGGTAGGCGTGTACGGTGGGAGGCCTATATAAG
CAGAGCTCGTTTAGTGAACCGTCAGATCGCCTGGAGAATTGGCTAGCATCAACAAGTTTGTACAAAAAAG
TTGGCATGGAGACAGACACACTCCTGCTATGGGTACTGCTGCTCTGGGTTCCAGGTTCCACTGGTGACTA
TCCATATGATGTTCCAGATTATGCTGGGGCCAGCCCAGAGGATGAAATCCAACAACTGGAGGAAGAGATA
GCGCAACTGGAACAGAAAAACGCGGCTCTCAAGGAGAAAAACCAGGCCCTCAAATACGGGGACGAACAAA
AACTCATCTCAGAAGAGGATCTGAATGCTGTGGGCCAGGACACGCAGGAGGTCATCGTGGTGCCACACTC
CTTGCCCTTTAAGGTGGTGGTGATCTCAGCCATCCTGGCCCTGGTGGTGCTCACCATCATCTCCCTTATC
ATCCTCATCATGCTTTGGCAGAAGAAGCCACGTTAACCCAACTTTCTTGTACAAAGTGGTTGCAGGAAAG
CCAATCCCAAACCCACTCCTAGGTCTCGACAGTACAGCATAGACCGGTCCACCACCACCACCACCACTAA
GGATCCGGGGTTGGGGTTGCGCCTTTTCCAAGCACCTGCTACATAGCGGTACCCCTCGACTGTGCCTTCT
AGTTGCCAGCCATCTGTTGTTTGCCCCTCCCCCGTGCCTTCCTTGACCCTGGAAGGTGCCACTCCCACTG
TCCTTTCCTAATAAAATGAGGAAATTGCATCGCATTGTCTGAGTAGGTGTCATTCTATTCTGGGGGGTGG
GGTGGGGCAGGACAGCAAGGGGGAGGATTGGGAAGACAATAGCAGGCATGCTGGGGATGCGGTGGGCTCT
TCGAATTTAAATCGGATCCAGCTGAATCTAAGTGGATCTGCGATCGCTCCGGTGCCCGTCAGTGGGCAGA
GCGCACATCGCCCACAGTCCCCGAGAAGTTGGGGGGAGGGGTCGGCAATTGAACGGGTGCCTAGAGAAGG
TGGCGCGGGGTAAACTGGGAAAGTGATGTCGTGTACTGGCTCCGCCTTTTTCCCGAGGGTGGGGGAGAAC
CGTATATAAGTGCAGTAGTCGCCGTGAACGTTCTTTTTCGCAACGGGTTTGCCGCCAGAACACAGCTGAA
GCTTCGAGGGGCTCGCATCTCTCCTTCACGCGCCCGCCGCCCTACCTGAGGCCGCCATCCACGCCGGTTG
AGTCGCGTTCTGCCGCCTCCCGCCTGTGGTGCCTCCTGAACTGCGTCCGCCGTCTAGGTAAGTTTAAAGC
TCAGGTCGAGACCGGGCCTTTGTCCGGCGCTCCCTTGGAGCCTACCTAGACTCAGCCGGCTCTCCACGCT
TTGCCTGACCCTGCTTGCTCAACTCTACGTCTTTGTTTCGTTTTCTGTTCTGCGCCGTTACAGATCTAAG
CTGTGACCGGCGCCTACTCTAGAGCCGCCATGTCTAGACTGGACAAGAGCAAAGTCATAAACTCTGCTCT
GGAATTACTCAATGGAGTCGGTATCGAAGGCCTGACGACAAGGAAACTCGCTCAAAAGCTGGGAGTTGAG
CAGCCTACCCTGTACTGGCACGTGAAGAACAAGCGGGCCCTGCTCGATGCCCTGCCAATCGAGATGCTGG
ACAGGCATCATACCCACTCCTGCCCCCTGGAAGGCGAGTCATGGCAAGACTTTCTGCGGAACAACGCCAA
GTCATACCGCTGTGCTCTCCTCTCACATCGCGACGGGGCTAAAGTGCATCTCGGCACCCGCCCAACAGAG
AAACAGTACGAAACCCTGGAAAATCAGCTCGCGTTCCTGTGTCAGCAAGGCTTCTCCCTGGAGAACGCAC
TGTACGCTCTGTCCGCCGTGGGCCACTTTACACTGGGCTGCGTATTGGAGGAACAGGAGCATCAAGTAGC
AAAAGAGGAAAGAGAGACACCTACCACCGATTCTATGCCCCCACTTCTGAAACAAGCAATTGAGCTGTTC
GACCGGCAGGGAGCCGAACCTGCCTTCCTTTTCGGCCTGGAACTAATCATATGTGGCCTGGAGAAACAGC
TAAAGTGCGAAAGCGGCGGGCCGACCGACGCCCTTGACGATTTTGACTTAGACATGCTCCCAGCCGATGC
CCTTGACGACTTTGACCTTGATATGCTGCCTGCTGACGCTCTTGACGATTTTGACCTTGACATGCTCCCC
GGGGAGGGCAGAGGAAGTCTTCTAACATGCGGTGACGTGGAGGAGAATCCCGGCCCTATGGCGCGTAAGG
TCGATCTCACCTCCTGCGATCGCGAGCCGATCCACATCCCCGGCAGCATTCAGCCGTGCGGCTGCCTGCT
AGCCTGCGACGCGCAGGCGGTGCGGATCACGCGCATTACGGAAAATGCCGGCGCGTTCTTTGGACGCGAA
ACTCCGCGGGTCGGTGAGCTACTCGCCGATTACTTCGGCGAGACCGAAGCCCATGCGCTGCGCAACGCAC
TGGCGCAGTCCTCCGATCCAAAGCGACCGGCGCTGATCTTCGGTTGGCGCGACGGCCTGACCGGCCGCAC
CTTCGACATCTCACTGCATCGCCATGACGGTACATCGATCATCGAGTTCGAGCCTGCGGCGGCCGAACAG
GCCGACAATCCGCTGCGGCTGACGCGGCAGATCATCGCGCGCACCAAAGAACTGAAGTCGCTCGAAGAGA
TGGCCGCACGGGTGCCGCGCTATCTGCAGGCGATGCTCGGCTATCACCGCGTGATGTTGTACCGCTTCGC
GGACGACGGCTCCGGGATGGTGATCGGCGAGGCGAAGCGCAGCGACCTCGAGAGCTTTCTCGGTCAGCAC
TTTCCGGCGTCGCTGGTCCCGCAGCAGGCGCGGCTACTGTACTTGAAGAACGCGATCCGCGTGGTCTCGG
ATTCGCGCGGCATCAGCAGCCGGATCGTGCCCGAGCACGACGCCTCCGGCGCCGCGCTCGATCTGTCGTT
CGCGCACCTGCGCAGCATCTCGCCCTGCCATCTCGAATTTCTGCGGAACATGGGCGTCAGCGCCTCGATG
TCGCTGTCGATCATCATTGACGGCACGCTATGGGGATTGATCATCTGTCATCATTACGAGCCGCGTGCCG
TGCCGATGGCGCAGCGCGTCGCGGCCGAAATGTTCGCCGACTTCTTATCGCTGCACTTCACCGCCGCCCA
CCACCAACGCGAGGGCAGAGGAAGTCTTCTAACATGCGGTGACGTGGAGGAGAATCCCGGCCCTATGACC
GAGTACAAGCCCACGGTGCGCCTCGCCACCCGCGACGACGTCCCCAGGGCCGTACGCACCCTCGCCGCCG
CGTTCGCCGACTACCCCGCCACGCGCCACACCGTCGATCCGGACCGCCACATCGAGCGGGTCACCGAGCT
GCAAGAACTCTTCCTCACGCGCGTCGGGCTCGACATCGGCAAGGTGTGGGTCGCGGACGACGGCGCCGCG
GTGGCGGTCTGGACCACGCCGGAGAGCGTCGAAGCGGGGGCGGTGTTCGCCGAGATCGGCCCGCGCATGG
CCGAGTTGAGCGGTTCCCGGCTGGCCGCGCAGCAACAGATGGAAGGCCTCCTGGCGCCGCACCGGCCCAA
GGAGCCCGCGTGGTTCCTGGCCACCGTCGGCGTCTCGCCCGACCACCAGGGCAAGGGTCTGGGCAGCGCC
GTCGTGCTCCCCGGAGTGGAGGCGGCCGAGCGCGCCGGGGTGCCCGCCTTCCTGGAGACCTCCGCGCCCC
GCAACCTCCCCTTCTACGAGCGGCTCGGCTTCACCGTCACCGCCGACGTCGAGGTGCCCGAAGGACCGCG
CACCTGGTGCATGACCCGCAAGCCCGGTGCCTGAAATCAACCTCTGGATTACAAAATTTGTGGGTAAACT
TGTTTATTGCAGCTTATAATGGTTACAAATAAAGCAATAGCATCACAAATTTCACAAATAAAGCATTTTT
TTCACTGCATTCTAGTTGTGGTTTGTCCAAACTCATCAATGTATCTTATCATGTCTGGAATTGACTCAAA
TGATGTCAATTAGTCTATCAGAAGCTCATCTGGTCTCCCTTCCGGGGGACAAGACATCCCTGTTTAATAT
TTAAACAGCAGTGTTCCCAAACTGGGTTCTTATATCCCTTGCTCTGGTCAACCAGGTTGCAGGGTTTCCT
GTCCTCACAGGAACGAAGTCCCTAAAGAAACAGTGGCAGCCAGGTTTAGCCCCGGAATTGACTGGATTCC
TTTTTTAGGGCCCATTGGTATGGCTTTTTCCCCGTATCCCCCCAGGTGTCTGCAGGCTCAAAGAGCAGCG
AGAAGCGTTCAGAGGAAAGCGATCCCGTGCCACCTTCCCCGTGCCCGGGCTGTCCCCGCACGCTGCCGGC
TCGGGGATGCGGGGGGAGCGCCGGACCGGAGCGGAGCCCCGGGCGGCTCGCTGCTGCCCCCTAGCGGGGG
AGGGACGTAATTACATCCCTGGGGGCTTTGGGGGGGGGCTGTCCCTGATATCTATAACAAGAAAATATAT
ATATAATAAGTTATCACGTAAGTAGAACATGAAATAACAATATAATTATCGTATGAGTTAAATCTTAAAA
GTCACGTAAAAGATAATCATGCGTCATTTTGACTCACGCGGTCGTTATAGTTCAAAATCAGTGACACTTA
CCGCATTGACAAGCACGCCTCACGGGAGCTCCAAGCGGCGACTGAGATGTCCTAAATGCACAGCGACGGA
TTCGCGCTATTTAGAAAGAGAGAGCAATATTTCAAGAATGCATGCGTCAATTTTACGCAGACTATCTTTC
TAGGGTTAATCTAGCTGCATCAGGATCATATCGTCGGGTCTTTTTTCCGGCTCAGTCATCGCCAAAGCTG
GCGCTATCTGGGCATCGGGGAGGAAGAAGCCCGTGCCTTTTCCCGCGAGGTTGAAGCGGCATGGAAAGAG
TTTGCCGAGGATGACTGCTGCTGCATTGACGTTGAGCGAAAACGCACGTTTACCATGATGATTCTGGAAG
GTGTGGCCATGCACGCCTTTAACGGTGAACTGTTCGTTCAGGCCACCTGGGATACCAGTTCGTCGCGGCT
TTTCCGGACACAGTTCCGGATGGTCAGCCCGAAGCGCATCAGCAACCCGAACAATACCGGCGACAGCCGG
AACTGCCGTGCCGGTGTGCAGATTAATGACAGCGGTGCGGCGCTGGGATATTACGTCAGCGAGGACGGGT
ATCCTGGCTGGATGCCGCAGAAATGGACATGGATACCCCGTGAGTTACCCGGCGGGCGCGCTTGGCGTAA
TCATGGTCATAGCTGTTTCCTGTGTGAAATTGTTATCCGCTCACAATTCCACACAACATACGAGCCGGAA
GCATAAAGTGTAAAGCCTGGGGTGCCTAATGAGTGAGCTAACTCACATTAATTGCGTTGCGCTCACTGCC
CGCTTTCCAGTCGGGAAACCTGTCGTGCCAGCTGCATTAATGAATCGGCCAACGCGCGGGGAGAGGCGGT
TTGCGTATTGGGCGCTCTTCCGCTTCCTCGCTCACTGACTCGCTGCGCTCGGTCGTTCGGCTGCGGCGAG
CGGTATCAGCTCACTCAAATGCGGTAATACGGTTATCCACAGAATCAGGGGATAACGCAGGAAAGAACAT
GTGAGCAAAAGGCCAGCAAAAGGCCAGGAACCGTAAAAAGGCCGCGTTGCTGGCGTTTTTCCATAGGCTC
CGCCCCCCTGACGAGCATCACAAAAATCGACGCTCAAGTCAGAGGTGGCGAAACCCGACAGGACTATAAA
GATACCAGGCGTTTCCCCCTGGAAGCTCCCTCGTGCGCTCTCCTGTTCCGACCCTGCCGCTTACCGGATA
CCTGTCCGCCTTTCTCCCTTCGGGAAGCGTGGCGCTTTCTCATAGCTCACGCTGTAGGTATCTCAGTTCG
GTGTAGGTCGTTCGCTCCAAGCTGGGCTGTGTGCACGAACCCCCCGTTCAGCCCGACCGCTGCGCCTTAT
CCGGTAACTATCGTCTTGAGTCCAACCCGGTAAGACACGACTTATCGCCACTGGCAGCAGCCACTGGTAA
CAGGATTAGCAGAGCGAGGTATGTAGGCGGTGCTACAGAGTTCTTGAAGTGGTGGCCTAACTACGGCTAC
ACTAGAAGAACAGTATTTGGTATCTGCGCTCTGCTGAAGCCAGTTACCTTCGGAAAAAGAGTTGGTAGCT
CTTGATCCGGCAAACAAACCACCGCTGGTAGCGGTGGTTTTTTTGTTTGCAAGCAGCAGATTACGCGCAG
AAAAAAAGGATCTCAAGAAGATCCTTTGATCTTTTCTACGGGGTCTGACGCTCAGTGGAACGAAAACTCA
CGTTAAGGGATTTTGGTCATGAGATTATCAAAAAGGATCTTCACCTAGATCCTTTTAAATTAAAAATGAA
GTTTTAAATCAATCTAAAGTATATATGAGTAAACTTGGTCTGACAGTTACCAATGCTTAATCAGTGAGGC
ACCTATCTCAGCGATCTGTCTATTTCGTTCATCCATAGTTGCCTGACTACCCGTCGTGTAGATAACTACG
ATACGGGAGGGCTTACCATCTGGCCACAGTGCTGCAATGATACCGCGAGACCCACGCTCACCGGCTCCAG
ATTTATCAGCAATAAACCAGCCAGCCGGAAGGGCCGAGCGCAGAAGTGGTCCTGCAACTTTATCCGCCTC
CATCCAGTCTATTAATTGTTGCCGGGAAGCTAGAGTAAGTAGTTCGCCAGTTAATAGTTTGCGCAACGTT
GTTGCCATTGCTACAGGCATCGTGGTGTCACGCTCGTCGTTTGGTATGGCTTCATTCAGCTCCGGTTCCC
AACGATCAAGGCGAGTTACATGATCCCCCATGTTGTGCAAAAAAGCGGTTAGCTCCTTCGGTCCTCCGAT
CGTTGTCAGAAGTAAGTTGGCCGCAGTGTTATCACTCATGGTTATGGCAGCACTGCATAATTCTCTTACT
GTCATGCCATCCGTAAGATGCTTTTCTGTGACTGGTGAGTACTCAACCAAGTCATTCTGAGAATAGTGTA
TGCGGCGACCGAGTTGCTCTTGCCCGGCGTCAATACGGGATAATACCGCGCCACATAGCAGAACTTTAAA
AGTGCTCATCATTGGAAAACGTTCTTCGGGGCGAAAACTCTCAAGGATCTTACCGCTGTTGAGATCCAGT
TCGATGTAACCCACTCGTGCACC
